Addgene plasmid #11044: p073 pCS xGATA4tr + xTRPS1(C119)
Depositing lab: Ramesh Shivdasani. Depositing organization: Dana-Farber Cancer Institute. Publication: Transcriptional repression and developmental functions of the atypical vertebrate GATA protein TRPS1. Malik TH, Shoichet SA, Latham P, Kroll TG, Peters LL, Shivdasani RA. EMBO J. 2001 Apr 2. 20(7):1715-25. 10.1093/emboj/20.7.1715 PubMed 11285235.
Backbone
  Vector backbone: pCS105
  Backbone size w/o insert (bp): 4133
  Vector type: xenopus, mammalian, avian, and zebrafish
Growth in bacteria
  Bacterial resistance: Ampicillin, 100 μg/mL
  Growth temperature: 37°C
  Growth strain: DH5alpha
  Copy number: High Copy
Gene/Insert
  Gene/Insert name: GATA4tr + TRPS1(C119) (alt names: GATA4; TRPS1)
  Species: X. laevis (frog)
  Insert size (bp): 1180
  Mutation: Fusion construct of XGATA4 (amino acids 1-274) with the terminal 119 amino acids (1153-1272) of XTRPS1
  Entrez Gene: trps1; gata4-b (a.k.a. gata-4, gata4, xgata4)
  Cloning method: Restriction Enzyme
  Sequencing primers: 5′ SP6; 3′ T3 or M13 reverse
Terms and licenses: Academic/Nonprofit Terms; Industry Terms: Not Available to Industry
Depositor comments: Does not bind DNA as part of the basic domain is missing. This is a fusion construct of XGATA4 with the repressive domain of XTRPS1 which encodes two Ikaros type zinc fingers.
How to cite: p073 pCS xGATA4tr + xTRPS1(C119) was a gift from Ramesh Shivdasani (Addgene plasmid # 11044 ; http://n2t.net/addgene:11044 ; RRID:Addgene_11044)
