[The description below was written by a language model from this plasmid's Addgene catalogue record and pLannotate feature annotations shown in this document.]
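Description:
p073 pCS xGATA4tr + xTRPS1(C119) is an expression plasmid built on pCS105, a member of the pCS2-type vector family listed for use in Xenopus, zebrafish, avian and mammalian systems. It is maintained in E. coli through a high-copy ColE1/pUC-type origin with ampicillin resistance (AmpR under its own bla promoter). It also carries an f1 origin and remnants of the lac region (lac promoter/operator, plus lacI and lacZα fragments) inherited from its parental cloning vector.

The payload is an approximately 1.2 kb Xenopus laevis chimeric coding sequence in which a truncated XGATA4 (amino acids 1–274) is fused to the C-terminal 119 residues (1153–1272) of XTRPS1. According to the depositor, this TRPS1 segment is the repressive domain and encodes two Ikaros-type zinc fingers. Because part of the GATA4 basic domain is missing, the fusion protein does not bind DNA. The automated annotation labels the open reading frame as a human GATA5 fragment, which most likely reflects homology among GATA factors rather than the actual identity of the insert.

The insert sits downstream of the simian CMV IE94 enhancer/promoter and an SP6 promoter and upstream of an SV40 polyadenylation signal, with T3 and partial T7 promoters on the opposite strand. This arrangement allows expression from transfected or injected DNA in vertebrate cells. It also allows in vitro synthesis of sense mRNA with SP6 polymerase, as is commonly done for embryo microinjection.

The associated study concerned transcriptional repression by the atypical GATA protein TRPS1, so the plasmid was presumably used to analyse the function of this repression domain, but the record does not spell out its specific experimental role.
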