Features (pLannotate 1.2.2; 15 found; start..end, strand, type, name):
     35..53      +  promoter       SP6 promoter: promoter for bacteriophage SP6 RNA polymerase
    293..1228    +  CDS            GATA5 (fragment): GATA5_HUMAN - Experimental evidence at protein level: Swiss-Prot protein existence level 1. Transcription factor required during cardiovascular development (PubMed:23289003). Plays an important role in the transcriptional program(s) that underlies smooth muscle cell diversity (By similarity). Binds to the functionally important CEF-1 nuclear protein binding site in the cardiac-specific slow/cardiac troponin C transcriptional enhancer (PubMed:25543888). From Homo sapiens (Human).
   1519..1536    -  promoter       T7 promoter (fragment): promoter for bacteriophage T7 RNA polymerase
   1541..1675    -  polyA_signal   SV40 poly(A) signal: SV40 polyadenylation signal
   1792..1810    -  promoter       T3 promoter: promoter for bacteriophage T3 RNA polymerase
   1855..1871    -  protein_bind   lac operator: The lac repressor binds to the lac operator to inhibit transcription in E. coli. This inhibition can be relieved by adding lactose or isopropyl-β-D-thiogalactopyranoside (IPTG). lac repressor encoded by lacI
   1879..1909    -  promoter       lac promoter: promoter for the E. coli lac operon
   1924..1945    -  protein_bind   CAP binding site: CAP binding activates transcription in the presence of cAMP. E. coli catabolite activator protein
   1958..2050    -  CDS            lacI (fragment): lac repressor; lacI; The lac repressor binds to the lac operator to inhibit transcription in E. coli. This inhibition can be relieved by adding lactose or isopropyl-β-D-thiogalactopyranoside (IPTG).
   2233..2821    -  rep_origin     ori: high-copy-number ColE1/pMB1/pBR322/pUC origin of replication
   2992..3852    -  CDS            AmpR: β-lactamase; bla; confers resistance to ampicillin, carbenicillin, and related antibiotics
   3853..3957    -  promoter       AmpR promoter: bla
   4010..4438    -  rep_origin     f1 ori (sequence partly withheld): f1 bacteriophage origin of replication; arrow indicates direction of (+) strand synthesis
   4443..4509    -  CDS            lacZα (fragment): LacZα fragment of β-galactosidase; lacZ fragment
   4510..5494    +  promoter       CMV IE94 promoter: enhancer/promoter region of simian cytomegalovirus major immediate early transcription unit IE94
>Addgene plasmid #11044 | p073 pCS xGATA4tr + xTRPS1(C119) | depositor full sequence | sequence record 6865 | Author sequence
CGCCATTCTGCCTGGGGACGTCGGAGCAAGCTTGATTTAGGTGACACTATAGAATACAAGCTACTTGTTC
TTTTTGCAGGATCCCATCGATTCGAATTCGAGAAGATGAGGGATGTGACCTTCTGATTTGCTGATTGTCT
CTAGACTTATCTCAGGCCTGGTTTCCATTAGATTGGGGATTCGACGTGAGATATCTGCTTGCTTTCTCTT
GAAGAACATACATGCACAGCCGTATCTAACGTTGAAGAGCGCTGAGACTATCGGATCTGTGGATTGAGTT
GCCAGGATCAGGATGTATCAGAGTATAGCTATGGCCACTAACCATGGTCCCTCTGGCTATGAGGGGACTG
GGAGCTTCATGCACAGTGCTACTGCTGCTACCTCACCTGTCTATGTGCCCACCACCAGGGTCTCCTCCAT
GATCCACAGCCTACCTTACCTCCAAACCAGCGGCTCATCTCAACAAGGAAGCCCAGTTTCTGGCCACAAC
ATGTGGGCACAAGCCGGAGTGGAATCTTCTGCCTACAACCCAGGAACTTCTCATCCCCCAGTGTCTCCCA
GATTCACTTTCTCCTCCAGCCCCCCTATCACAGCACCCTCCAGCAGAGAGGTCTCCTACAGTAGCCCCCT
AGGCATCTCAGCTAATGGGAGAGAGCAGTACAGCAGGGGGCTGGGTGCCACCTATGCAAGCCCTTACCCA
GCCTATATGAGTCCAGACATGGGTGCTGCCTGGACTGCTTCTCCCTTCGACAGCTCCATGCTCCACAACC
TCCAGAACAGAGCAGTGACGTCAAGGCACCCAAACATAGAGTTTTTTGACGATTTTTCCGAGGGCCGAGA
ATGTGTCAACTGTGGAGCAATGTCAACCCCACTTTGGAGGCGGGATGGAACAGGCCACTATCTATGCAAT
GCTTGCGGATTGTACCATAAGATGAATGGGATCAACCGTCCTCTGATCAAGCCCCAAAGGCGACTGTCTG
CGTCTCGCCGGGTGGGTCTATCCTGTGCCAACTGTCATACAACCACTACTACACTCTGGCGTCGTAATGC
TGAGGGGGAACCTGTATGCAATGCGTGTGGCCTTTACATGAAGCTACACGGGGTCCCTCGGCCGCTAGCA
ATGAAAAAGGAAGGGATCCTTCCTCTAGATTTGGCAATGAAGCATTCCAGACCTGGATCAGGAACAAATG
GAGACTCTAAGGAAAAATCAAAGTCACCCGTGAGTGTAAAGGATGATGGTCCTTTGAATGTAACTAAAAT
AGAGAAATCAGATAAGAGTACGCAAGATGAACTTTCAACAAAATGTGTGCACTGTGGCATTGTCTTTCTG
GATGAGGTTATGTATGCTCTACATATGAGTTGCCATGGGGAAAGTGGACCTTTTCAGTGTAGTATATGCC
AACATCTTTGCACGGACAAGTATGACTTCACAACTCATATTCAGAGAGGCCTACATAGGAACATTGCACA
AGCTGAAAAGAATGGAAAAAATAAAGATTAAAACTCGAGCCTCTAGAACTATAGTGAGTCGTATTACGTA
GATCCAGACATGATAAGATACATTGATGAGTTTGGACAAACCACAACTAGAATGCAGTGAAAAAAATGCT
TTATTTGTGAAATTTGTGATGCTATTGCTTTATTTGTAACCATTATAAGCTGCAATAAACAAGTTAACAA
CAACAATTGCATTCATTTTATGTTTCAGGTTCAGGGGGAGGTGTGGGAGGTTTTTTAATTCGCGGCGCGC
CGCGGCGCCAATGCATTGGGCCCGGTACCCAGCTTTTGTTCCCTTTAGTGAGGGTTAATTGCGCGCTTGG
CGTAATCATGGTCATAGCTGTTTCCTGTGTGAAATTGTTATCCGCTCACAATTCCACACAACATACGAGC
CGGAAGCATAAAGTGTAAAGCCTGGGGTGCCTAATGAGTGAGCTAACTCACATTAATTGCGTTGCGCTCA
CTGCCCGCTTTCCAGTCGGGAAACCTGTCGTGCCAGCTGCATTAATGAATCGGCCAACGCGCGGGGAGAG
GCGGTTTGCGTATTGGGCGCTCTTCCGCTTCCTCGCTCACTGACTCGCTGCGCTCGGTCGTTCGGCTGCG
GCGAGCGGTATCAGCTCACTCAAAGGCGGTAATACGGTTATCCACAGAATCAGGGGATAACGCAGGAAAG
AACATGTGAGCAAAAGGCCAGCAAAAGGCCAGGAACCGTAAAAAGGCCGCGTTGCTGGCGTTTTTCCATA
GGCTCCGCCCCCCTGACGAGCATCACAAAAATCGACGCTCAAGTCAGAGGTGGCGAAACCCGACAGGACT
ATAAAGATACCAGGCGTTTCCCCCTGGAAGCTCCCTCGTGCGCTCTCCTGTTCCGACCCTGCCGCTTACC
GGATACCTGTCCGCCTTTCTCCCTTCGGGAAGCGTGGCGCTTTCTCATAGCTCACGCTGTAGGTATCTCA
GTTCGGTGTAGGTCGTTCGCTCCAAGCTGGGCTGTGTGCACGAACCCCCCGTTCAGCCCGACCGCTGCGC
CTTATCCGGTAACTATCGTCTTGAGTCCAACCCGGTAAGACACGACTTATCGCCACTGGCAGCAGCCACT
GGTAACAGGATTAGCAGAGCGAGGTATGTAGGCGGTGCTACAGAGTTCTTGAAGTGGTGGCCTAACTACG
GCTACACTAGAAGGACAGTATTTGGTATCTGCGCTCTGCTGAAGCCAGTTACCTTCGGAAAAAGAGTTGG
TAGCTCTTGATCCGGCAAACAAACCACCGCTGGTAGCGGTGGTTTTTTTGTTTGCAAGCAGCAGATTACG
CGCAGAAAAAAAGGATCTCAAGAAGATCCTTTGATCTTTTCTACGGGGTCTGACGCTCAGTGGAACGAAA
ACTCACGTTAAGGGATTTTGGTCATGAGATTATCAAAAAGGATCTTCACCTAGATCCTTTTAAATTAAAA
ATGAAGTTTTAAATCAATCTAAAGTATATATGAGTAAACTTGGTCTGACAGTTACCAATGCTTAATCAGT
GAGGCACCTATCTCAGCGATCTGTCTATTTCGTTCATCCATAGTTGCCTGACTCCCCGTCGTGTAGATAA
CTACGATACGGGAGGGCTTACCATCTGGCCCCAGTGCTGCAATGATACCGCGAGACCCACGCTCACCGGC
TCCAGATTTATCAGCAATAAACCAGCCAGCCGGAAGGGCCGAGCGCAGAAGTGGTCCTGCAACTTTATCC
GCCTCCATCCAGTCTATTAATTGTTGCCGGGAAGCTAGAGTAAGTAGTTCGCCAGTTAATAGTTTGCGCA
ACGTTGTTGCCATTGCTACAGGCATCGTGGTGTCACGCTCGTCGTTTGGTATGGCTTCATTCAGCTCCGG
TTCCCAACGATCAAGGCGAGTTACATGATCCCCCATGTTGTGCAAAAAAGCGGTTAGCTCCTTCGGTCCT
CCGATCGTTGTCAGAAGTAAGTTGGCCGCAGTGTTATCACTCATGGTTATGGCAGCACTGCATAATTCTC
TTACTGTCATGCCATCCGTAAGATGCTTTTCTGTGACTGGTGAGTACTCAACCAAGTCATTCTGAGAATA
GTGTATGCGGCGACCGAGTTGCTCTTGCCCGGCGTCAATACGGGATAATACCGCGCCACATAGCAGAACT
TTAAAAGTGCTCATCATTGGAAAACGTTCTTCGGGGCGAAAACTCTCAAGGATCTTACCGCTGTTGAGAT
CCAGTTCGATGTAACCCACTCGTGCACCCAACTGATCTTCAGCATCTTTTACTTTCACCAGCGTTTCTGG
GTGAGCAAAAACAGGAAGGCAAAATGCCGCAAAAAAGGGAATAAGGGCGACACGGAAATGTTGAATACTC
ATACTCTTCCTTTTTCAATATTATTGAAGCATTTATCAGGGTTATTGTCTCATGAGCGGATACATATTTG
AATGTATTTAGAAAAATAAACAAATAGGGGTTCCGCGCACATTTCCCCGAAAAGTGCCACCTAAATTGTA
AGCGTTAATATTTTGTTAAAATTCGCGTTAAATTTTTGTTAAATCAGCTCATTTTTTAACCAATAGGCCG
AAATCGGCAAAATCCCTTATAAATCAAAAGAATAGACCGAGATAGGGT
[37 nt withheld, positions 4109-4145]
AAAGAACGTGGACTCCAACGTCAAAGG
[49 nt withheld, positions 4173-4221]
T
[91 nt withheld, positions 4223-4313]
G
[124 nt withheld, positions 4315-4438]
CCCATTCGCCATTCAGGCTGCGCAACTGTTGGGAAGGGCGATCGGTGCGGGCCTCTTCGCTATTACGCCA
GGACCATAGCCAATTCAATATGGCGTATATGGACTCATGCCAATTCAATATGGTGGATCTGGACCTGTGC
CAATTCAATATGGCGTATATGGACTCGTGCCAATTCAATATGGTGGATCTGGACCCCAGCCAATTCAATA
TGGCGGACTTGGCACCATGCCAATTCAATATGGCGGACCTGGCACTGTGCCAACTGGGGAGGGGTCTACT
TGGCACGGTGCCAAGTTTGAGGAGGGGTCTTGGCCCTGTGCCAAGTCCGCCATATTGAATTGGCATGGTG
CCAATAATGGCGGCCATATTGGCTATATGCCAGGATCAATATATAGGCAATATCCAATATGGCCCTATGC
CAATATGGCTATTGGCCAGGTTCAATACTATGTATTGGCCCTATGCCATATAGTATTCCATATATGGGTT
TTCCTATTGACGTAGATAGCCCCTCCCAATGGGCGGTCCCATATACCATATATGGGGCTTCCTAATACCG
CCCATAGCCACTCCCCCATTGACGTCAATGGTCTCTATATATGGTCTTTCCTATTGACGTCATATGGGCG
GTCCTATTGACGTATATGGCGCCTCCCCCATTGACGTCAATTACGGTAAATGGCCCGCCTGGCTCAATGC
CCATTGACGTCAATAGGACCACCCACCATTGACGTCAATGGGATGGCTCATTGCCCATTCATATCCGTTC
TCACGCCCCCTATTGACGTCAATGACGGTAAATGGCCCACTTGGCAGTACATCAATATCTATTAATAGTA
ACTTGGCAAGTACATTACTATTGGAAGTACGCCAGGGTACATTGGCAGTACTCCCATTGACGTCAATGGC
GGTAAATGGCCCGCGATGGCTGCCAAGTACATCCCCATTGACGTCAATGGGGAGGGGCAATGACGCAAAT
GGGCGTTCCATTGACGTAAATGGGCGGTAGGCGTGCCTAATGGGAGGTCTATATAAGCAATGCTCGTTTA
GGGAAC
